>Addgene plasmid #134543 | YFP-POP5-C1 | depositor full sequence | sequence record 258660 | YFP-POP5-C1 sequence 5247 bps
TAGTTATTAATAGTAATCAATTACGGGGTCATTAGTTCATAGCCCATATATGGAGTTCCGCGTTACATAA
CTTACGGTAAATGGCCCGCCTGGCTGACCGCCCAACGACCCCCGCCCATTGACGTCAATAATGACGTATG
TTCCCATAGTAACGCCAATAGGGACTTTCCATTGACGTCAATGGGTGGAGTATTTACGGTAAACTGCCCA
CTTGGCAGTACATCAAGTGTATCATATGCCAAGTACGCCCCCTATTGACGTCAATGACGGTAAATGGCCC
GCCTGGCATTATGCCCAGTACATGACCTTATGGGACTTTCCTACTTGGCAGTACATCTACGTATTAGTCA
TCGCTATTACCATGGTGATGCGGTTTTGGCAGTACATCAATGGGCGTGGATAGCGGTTTGACTCACGGGG
ATTTCCAAGTCTCCACCCCATTGACGTCAATGGGAGTTTGTTTTGGCACCAAAATCAACGGGACTTTCCA
AAATGTCGTAACAACTCCGCCCCATTGACGCAAATGGGCGGTAGGCGTGTACGGTGGGAGGTCTATATAA
GCAGAGCTGGTTTAGTGAACCGTCAGATCCGCTAGCGCTACCGGTCGCCACCATGGTGAGCAAGGGCGAG
GAGCTGTTCACCGGGGTGGTGCCCATCCTGGTCGAGCTGGACGGCGACGTAAACGGCCACAAGTTCAGCG
TGTCCGGCGAGGGCGAGGGCGATGCCACCTACGGCAAGCTGACCCTGAAGTTCATCTGCACCACCGGCAA
GCTGCCCGTGCCCTGGCCCACCCTCGTGACCACCTTCGGCTACGGCCTGAAGTGCTTCGCCCGCTACCCC
GACCACATGAAGCAGCACGACTTCTTCAAGTCCGCCATGCCCGAAGGCTACGTCCAGGAGCGCACCATCT
TCTTCAAGGACGACGGCAACTACAAGACCCGCGCCGAGGTGAAGTTCGAGGGCGACACCCTGGTGAACCG
CATCGAGCTGAAGGGCATCGACTTCAAGGAGGACGGCAACATCCTGGGGCACAAGCTGGAGTACAACTAC
AACAGCCACAACGTCTATATCATGGCCGACAAGCAGAAGAACGGCATCAAGGTGAACTTCAAGATCCGCC
ACAACATCGAGGACGGCAGCGTGCAGCTCGCCGACCACTACCAGCAGAACACCCCCATCGGCGACGGCCC
CGTGCTGCTGCCCGACAACCACTACCTGAGCTACCAGTCCAAGCTGAGCAAAGACCCCAACGAGAAGCGC
GATCACATGGTCCTGCTGGAGTTCGTGACCGCCGCCGGGATCACTCTCGGCATGGACGAGCTGTACAAGT
CCGGACTCAGATCTCGAGCTCAAGCTTCGAATTCTGCAGTCGACGGTACCGCGGGCCCGGGATCCCTCGA
GATGGTGCGGTTCAAGCACAGGTACCTGCTCTGCGAACTGGTGTCTGACGACCCCCGCTGCCGCCTAAGC
CTCGATGACCGAGTTCTGAGCAGCCTCGTACGGGACACGATCGCCAGGGTGCACGGAACTTTCGGCGCAG
CCGCCTGCTCCATCGGCTTCGCGGTTCGATATCTCAATGCCTATACTGGAATAGTGCTACTTCGATGCAG
AAAAGAATTCTATCAGCTTGTGTGGTCAGCTCTTCCCTTCATCACATACTTGGAGAACAAAGGACACCGT
TACCCATGCTTTTTCAACACATTACATGTGGGAGGTACAATAAGAACATGTCAGAAGTTCCTAATTCAGT
ACAACAGGAGACAGCTGTTGATCTTGTTGCAGAACTGCACTGATGAAGGAGAGCGGGAAGCTATCCAGAA
GTCTGTGACAAGAAGCTGCTTATTAGAGGAGGAGGAGGAGTCAGGTGAGGAGGCTGCAGAAGCAATGGAG
TCTAGATGACCCGGGGGATCCACCGGATCTAGATAACTGATCATAATCAGCCATACCACATTTGTAGAGG
TTTTACTTGCTTTAAAAAACCTCCCACACCTCCCCCTGAACCTGAAACATAAAATGAATGCAATTGTTGT
TGTTAACTTGTTTATTGCAGCTTATAATGGTTACAAATAAAGCAATAGCATCACAAATTTCACAAATAAA
GCATTTTTTTCACTGCATTCTAGTTGTGGTTTGTCCAAACTCATCAATGTATCTTAAGGCGTAAATTGTA
AGCGTTAATATTTTGTTAAAATTCGCGTTAAATTTTTGTTAAATCAGCTCATTTTTTAACCAATAGGCCG
AAATCGGCAAAATCCCTTATAAATCAAAAGAATAGACCGAGATAGGGT
[37 nt withheld, positions 2289-2325]
AAAGAACGTGGACTCCAACGTCAAAGG
[49 nt withheld, positions 2353-2401]
T
[91 nt withheld, positions 2403-2493]
G
[124 nt withheld, positions 2495-2618]
CAGGTGGCACTTTTCGGGGAAATGTGCGCGGAACCCCTATTTGTTTATTTTTCTAAATACATTCAAATAT
GTATCCGCTCATGAGACAATAACCCTGATAAATGCTTCAATAATATTGAAAAAGGAAGAGTCCTGAGGCG
GAAAGAACCAGCTGTGGAATGTGTGTCAGTTAGGGTGTGGAAAGTCCCCAGGCTCCCCAGCAGGCAGAAG
TATGCAAAGCATGCATCTCAATTAGTCAGCAACCAGGTGTGGAAAGTCCCCAGGCTCCCCAGCAGGCAGA
AGTATGCAAAGCATGCATCTCAATTAGTCAGCAACCATAGTCCCGCCCCTAACTCCGCCCATCCCGCCCC
TAACTCCGCCCAGTTCCGCCCATTCTCCGCCCCATGGCTGACTAATTTTTTTTATTTATGCAGAGGCCGA
GGCCGCCTCGGCCTCTGAGCTATTCCAGAAGTAGTGAGGAGGCTTTTTTGGAGGCCTAGGCTTTTGCAAA
GATCGATCAAGAGACAGGATGAGGATCGTTTCGCATGATTGAACAAGATGGATTGCACGCAGGTTCTCCG
GCCGCTTGGGTGGAGAGGCTATTCGGCTATGACTGGGCACAACAGACAATCGGCTGCTCTGATGCCGCCG
TGTTCCGGCTGTCAGCGCAGGGGCGCCCGGTTCTTTTTGTCAAGACCGACCTGTCCGGTGCCCTGAATGA
ACTGCAAGACGAGGCAGCGCGGCTATCGTGGCTGGCCACGACGGGCGTTCCTTGCGCAGCTGTGCTCGAC
GTTGTCACTGAAGCGGGAAGGGACTGGCTGCTATTGGGCGAAGTGCCGGGGCAGGATCTCCTGTCATCTC
ACCTTGCTCCTGCCGAGAAAGTATCCATCATGGCTGATGCAATGCGGCGGCTGCATACGCTTGATCCGGC
TACCTGCCCATTCGACCACCAAGCGAAACATCGCATCGAGCGAGCACGTACTCGGATGGAAGCCGGTCTT
GTCGATCAGGATGATCTGGACGAAGAGCATCAGGGGCTCGCGCCAGCCGAACTGTTCGCCAGGCTCAAGG
CGAGCATGCCCGACGGCGAGGATCTCGTCGTGACCCATGGCGATGCCTGCTTGCCGAATATCATGGTGGA
AAATGGCCGCTTTTCTGGATTCATCGACTGTGGCCGGCTGGGTGTGGCGGACCGCTATCAGGACATAGCG
TTGGCTACCCGTGATATTGCTGAAGAGCTTGGCGGCGAATGGGCTGACCGCTTCCTCGTGCTTTACGGTA
TCGCCGCTCCCGATTCGCAGCGCATCGCCTTCTATCGCCTTCTTGACGAGTTCTTCTGAGCGGGACTCTG
GGGTTCGAAATGACCGACCAAGCGACGCCCAACCTGCCATCACGAGATTTCGATTCCACCGCCGCCTTCT
ATGAAAGGTTGGGCTTCGGAATCGTTTTCCGGGACGCCGGCTGGATGATCCTCCAGCGCGGGGATCTCAT
GCTGGAGTTCTTCGCCCACCCTAGGGGGAGGCTAACTGAAACACGGAAGGAGACAATACCGGAAGGAACC
CGCGCTATGACGGCAATAAAAAGACAGAATAAAACGCACGGTGTTGGGTCGTTTGTTCATAAACGCGGGG
TTCGGTCCCAGGGCTGGCACTCTGTCGATACCCCACCGAGACCCCATTGGGGCCAATACGCCCGCGTTTC
TTCCTTTTCCCCACCCCACCCCCCAAGTTCGGGTGAAGGCCCAGGGCTCGCAGCCAACGTCGGGGCGGCA
GGCCCTGCCATAGCCTCAGGTTACTCATATATACTTTAGATTGATTTAAAACTTCATTTTTAATTTAAAA
GGATCTAGGTGAAGATCCTTTTTGATAATCTCATGACCAAAATCCCTTAACGTGAGTTTTCGTTCCACTG
AGCGTCAGACCCCGTAGAAAAGATCAAAGGATCTTCTTGAGATCCTTTTTTTCTGCGCGTAATCTGCTGC
TTGCAAACAAAAAAACCACCGCTACCAGCGGTGGTTTGTTTGCCGGATCAAGAGCTACCAACTCTTTTTC
CGAAGGTAACTGGCTTCAGCAGAGCGCAGATACCAAATACTGTCCTTCTAGTGTAGCCGTAGTTAGGCCA
CCACTTCAAGAACTCTGTAGCACCGCCTACATACCTCGCTCTGCTAATCCTGTTACCAGTGGCTGCTGCC
AGTGGCGATAAGTCGTGTCTTACCGGGTTGGACTCAAGACGATAGTTACCGGATAAGGCGCAGCGGTCGG
GCTGAACGGGGGGTTCGTGCACACAGCCCAGCTTGGAGCGAACGACCTACACCGAACTGAGATACCTACA
GCGTGAGCTATGAGAAAGCGCCACGCTTCCCGAAGGGAGAAAGGCGGACAGGTATCCGGTAAGCGGCAGG
GTCGGAACAGGAGAGCGCACGAGGGAGCTTCCAGGGGGAAACGCCTGGTATCTTTATAGTCCTGTCGGGT
TTCGCCACCTCTGACTTGAGCGTCGATTTTTGTGATGCTCGTCAGGGGGGCGGAGCCTATGGAAAAACGC
CAGCAACGCGGCCTTTTTACGGTTCCTGGCCTTTTGCTGGCCTTTTGCTCACATGTTCTTTCCTGCGTTA
TCCCCTGATTCTGTGGATAACCGTATTACCGCCATGCAT
Features (pLannotate 1.2.2; 15 found; start..end, strand, type, name):
     61..364     +  enhancer       CMV enhancer: human cytomegalovirus immediate early enhancer
    365..568     +  promoter       CMV promoter: human cytomegalovirus (CMV) immediate early promoter
    613..1330    +  CDS            mEYFP (fragment): enhanced YFP with monomerizing A206K mutation (Zacharias et al., 2002) mammalian codon-optimized
   1330..1395    +  misc_feature   MCS: multiple cloning site
   1402..1890    +  CDS            POP5: POP5_HUMAN - Experimental evidence at protein level: Swiss-Prot protein existence level 1. Component of ribonuclease P, a protein complex that generates mature tRNA molecules by cleaving their 5'-ends (PubMed:11413139, PubMed:30454648). Also a component of the MRP ribonuclease complex, which cleaves pre-rRNA sequences (PubMed:28115465). From Homo sapiens (Human).
   1928..2012    +  CDS            large T antigen (fragment): large T antigen from SV40 (simian virus 40)
   2035..2156    +  polyA_signal   SV40 poly(A) signal: SV40 polyadenylation signal
   2190..2618    -  rep_origin     f1 ori (sequence partly withheld): f1 bacteriophage origin of replication; arrow indicates direction of (+) strand synthesis
   2645..2749    +  promoter       AmpR promoter: bla
   2751..3108    +  promoter       SV40 promoter: SV40 enhancer and early promoter
   3143..3937    +  CDS            NeoR/KanR: aminoglycoside phosphotransferase from Tn5; aph(3')-II (or nptII); confers resistance to neomycin, kanamycin, and G418 (Geneticin®)
   3958..4110    +  CDS            ble (fragment): BLE_KLEPN - Experimental evidence at protein level: Swiss-Prot protein existence level 1. Binding protein with a strong affinity to the bleomycin family of antibiotics. Binds to CL990; an antimitotic-antibiotic compound. From Klebsiella pneumoniae.
   4169..4216    +  polyA_signal   HSV TK poly(A) signal: herpes simplex virus thymidine kinase polyadenylation signal (Cole and Stacy, 1985)
   4307..4323    -  polyA_signal   bGH poly(A) signal (fragment): bovine growth hormone polyadenylation signal
   4545..5133    +  rep_origin     ori: high-copy-number ColE1/pMB1/pBR322/pUC origin of replication
