>Addgene plasmid #134543 | YFP-POP5-C1 | addgene full sequence | sequence record 265197 | Addgene NGS Result
GTGATGCGGTTTTGGCAGTACATCAATGGGCGTGGATAGCGGTTTGACTCACGGGGATTTCCAAGTCTCC
ACCCCATTGACGTCAATGGGAGTTTGTTTTGGCACCAAAATCAACGGGACTTTCCAAAATGTCGTAACAA
CTCCGCCCCATTGACGCAAATGGGCGGTAGGCGTGTACGGTGGGAGGTCTATATAAGCAGAGCTGGTTTA
GTGAACCGTCAGATCCGCTAGCGCTACCGGTCGCCACCATGGTGAGCAAGGGCGAGGAGCTGTTCACCGG
GGTGGTGCCCATCCTGGTCGAGCTGGACGGCGACGTAAACGGCCACAAGTTCAGCGTGTCCGGCGAGGGC
GAGGGCGATGCCACCTACGGCAAGCTGACCCTGAAGTTCATCTGCACCACCGGCAAGCTGCCCGTGCCCT
GGCCCACCCTCGTGACCACCTTCGGCTACGGCCTGAAGTGCTTCGCCCGCTACCCCGACCACATGAAGCA
GCACGACTTCTTCAAGTCCGCCATGCCCGAAGGCTACGTCCAGGAGCGCACCATCTTCTTCAAGGACGAC
GGCAACTACAAGACCCGCGCCGAGGTGAAGTTCGAGGGCGACACCCTGGTGAACCGCATCGAGCTGAAGG
GCATCGACTTCAAGGAGGACGGCAACATCCTGGGGCACAAGCTGGAGTACAACTACAACAGCCACAACGT
CTATATCATGGCCGACAAGCAGAAGAACGGCATCAAGGTGAACTTCAAGATCCGCCACAACATCGAGGAC
GGCAGCGTGCAGCTCGCCGACCACTACCAGCAGAACACCCCCATCGGCGACGGCCCCGTGCTGCTGCCCG
ACAACCACTACCTGAGCTACCAGTCCAAGCTGAGCAAAGACCCCAACGAGAAGCGCGATCACATGGTCCT
GCTGGAGTTCGTGACCGCCGCCGGGATCACTCACGGCATGGACGAGCTGTACAAGTCCGGACTCAGATCT
CGAGCTCAAGCTTCGAATTCTGCAGTCGACGGTACCGCGGGCCCGGGATCCCTCGAGATGGTGCGGTTCA
AGCACAGGTACCTGCTCTGCGAACTGGTGTCTGACGACCCCCGCTGCCGCCTAAGCCTCGATGACCGAGT
TCTGAGCAGCCTCGTACGGGACACGATCGCCAGGGTGCACGGAACTTTCGGCGCAGCCGCCTGCTCCATC
GGCTTCGCGGTTCGATATCTCAATGCCTATACTGGAATAGTGCTACTTCGATGCAGAAAAGAATTCTATC
AGCTTGTGTGGTCAGCTCTTCCCTTCATCACATACTTGGAGAACAAAGGACACCGTTACCCATGCTTTTT
CAACACATTACATGTGGGAGGTACAATAAGAACATGTCAGAAGTTCCTAATTCAGTACAACAGGAGACAG
CTGTTGATCTTGTTGCAGAACTGCACTGATGAAGGAGAGCGGGAAGCTATCCAGAAGTCTGTGACAAGAA
GCTGCTTATTAGAGGAGGAGGAGGAGTCAGGTGAGGAGGCTGCAGAAGCAATGGAGTCTAGATGACCCGG
GGGATCCACCGGATCTAGATAACTGATCATAATCAGCCATACCACATTTGTAGAGGTTTTACTTGCTTTA
AAAAACCTCCCACACCTCCCCCTGAACCTGAAACATAAAATGAATGCAATTGTTGTTGTTAACTTGTTTA
TTGCAGCTTATAATGGTTACAAATAAAGCAATAGCATCACAAATTTCACAAATAAAGCATTTTTTTCACT
GCATTCTAGTTGTGGTTTGTCCAAACTCATCAATGTATCTTAACGCGTAAATTGTAAGCGTTAATATTTT
GTTAAAATTCGCGTTAAATTTTTGTTAAATCAGCTCATTTTTTAACCAATAGGCCGAAATCGGCAAAATC
CCTTATAAATCAAAAGAATAGACCGAGATAGGGT
[37 nt withheld, positions 1925-1961]
AAAGAACGTGGACTCCAACGTCAAAGG
[49 nt withheld, positions 1989-2037]
T
[91 nt withheld, positions 2039-2129]
G
[124 nt withheld, positions 2131-2254]
CAGGTGGCACTTTTCGGGGAAATGTGCGCGGAACCCCTATTTGTTTATTTTTCTAAATACATTCAAATAT
GTATCCGCTCATGAGACAATAACCCTGATAAATGCTTCAATAATATTGAAAAAGGAAGAGTCCTGAGGCG
GAAAGAACCAGCTGTGGAATGTGTGTCAGTTAGGGTGTGGAAAGTCCCCAGGCTCCCCAGCAGGCAGAAG
TATGCAAAGCATGCATCTCAATTAGTCAGCAACCAGGTGTGGAAAGTCCCCAGGCTCCCCAGCAGGCAGA
AGTATGCAAAGCATGCATCTCAATTAGTCAGCAACCATAGTCCCGCCCCTAACTCCGCCCATCCCGCCCC
TAACTCCGCCCAGTTCCGCCCATTCTCCGCCCCATGGCTGACTAATTTTTTTTATTTATGCAGAGGCCGA
GGCCGCCTCGGCCTCTGAGCTATTCCAGAAGTAGTGAGGAGGCTTTTTTGGAGGCCTAGGCTTTTGCAAA
GATCGATCAAGAGACAGGATGAGGATCGTTTCGCATGATTGAACAAGATGGATTGCACGCAGGTTCTCCG
GCCGCTTGGGTGGAGAGGCTATTCGGCTATGACTGGGCACAACAGACAATCGGCTGCTCTGATGCCGCCG
TGTTCCGGCTGTCAGCGCAGGGGCGCCCGGTTCTTTTTGTCAAGACCGACCTGTCCGGTGCCCTGAATGA
ACTGCAAGACGAGGCAGCGCGGCTATCGTGGCTGGCCACGACGGGCGTTCCTTGCGCAGCTGTGCTCGAC
GTTGTCACTGAAGCGGGAAGGGACTGGCTGCTATTGGGCGAAGTGCCGGGGCAGGATCTCCTGTCATCTC
ACCTTGCTCCTGCCGAGAAAGTATCCATCATGGCTGATGCAATGCGGCGGCTGCATACGCTTGATCCGGC
TACCTGCCCATTCGACCACCAAGCGAAACATCGCATCGAGCGAGCACGTACTCGGATGGAAGCCGGTCTT
GTCGATCAGGATGATCTGGACGAAGAGCATCAGGGGCTCGCGCCAGCCGAACTGTTCGCCAGGCTCAAGG
CGAGCATGCCCGACGGCGAGGATCTCGTCGTGACCCATGGCGATGCCTGCTTGCCGAATATCATGGTGGA
AAATGGCCGCTTTTCTGGATTCATCGACTGTGGCCGGCTGGGTGTGGCGGACCGCTATCAGGACATAGCG
TTGGCTACCCGTGATATTGCTGAAGAGCTTGGCGGCGAATGGGCTGACCGCTTCCTCGTGCTTTACGGTA
TCGCCGCTCCCGATTCGCAGCGCATCGCCTTCTATCGCCTTCTTGACGAGTTCTTCTGAGCGGGACTCTG
GGGTTCGAAATGACCGACCAAGCGACGCCCAACCTGCCATCACGAGATTTCGATTCCACCGCCGCCTTCT
ATGAAAGGTTGGGCTTCGGAATCGTTTTCCGGGACGCCGGCTGGATGATCCTCCAGCGCGGGGATCTCAT
GCTGGAGTTCTTCGCCCACCCTAGGGGGAGGCTAACTGAAACACGGAAGGAGACAATACCGGAAGGAACC
CGCGCTATGACGGCAATAAAAAGACAGAATAAAACGCACGGTGTTGGGTCGTTTGTTCATAAACGCGGGG
TTCGGTCCCAGGGCTGGCACTCTGTCGATACCCCACCGAGACCCCATTGGGGCCAATACGCCCGCGTTTC
TTCCTTTTCCCCACCCCACCCCCCAAGTTCGGGTGAAGGCCCAGGGCTCGCAGCCAACGTCGGGGCGGCA
GGCCCTGCCATAGCCTCAGGTTACTCATATATACTTTAGATTGATTTAAAACTTCATTTTTAATTTAAAA
GGATCTAGGTGAAGATCCTTTTTGATAATCTCATGACCAAAATCCCTTAACGTGAGTTTTCGTTCCACTG
AGCGTCAGACCCCGTAGAAAAGATCAAAGGATCTTCTTGAGATCCTTTTTTTCTGCGCGTAATCTGCTGC
TTGCAAACAAAAAAACCACCGCTACCAGCGGTGGTTTGTTTGCCGGATCAAGAGCTACCAACTCTTTTTC
CGAAGGTAACTGGCTTCAGCAGAGCGCAGATACCAAATACTGTTCTTCTAGTGTAGCCGTAGTTAGGCCA
CCACTTCAAGAACTCTGTAGCACCGCCTACATACCTCGCTCTGCTAATCCTGTTACCAGTGGCTGCTGCC
AGTGGCGATAAGTCGTGTCTTACCGGGTTGGACTCAAGACGATAGTTACCGGATAAGGCGCAGCGGTCGG
GCTGAACGGGGGGTTCGTGCACACAGCCCAGCTTGGAGCGAACGACCTACACCGAACTGAGATACCTACA
GCGTGAGCTATGAGAAAGCGCCACGCTTCCCGAAGGGAGAAAGGCGGACAGGTATCCGGTAAGCGGCAGG
GTCGGAACAGGAGAGCGCACGAGGGAGCTTCCAGGGGGAAACGCCTGGTATCTTTATAGTCCTGTCGGGT
TTCGCCACCTCTGACTTGAGCGTCGATTTTTGTGATGCTCGTCAGGGGGGCGGAGCCTATGGAAAAACGC
CAGCAACGCGGCCTTTTTACGGTTCCTGGCCTTTTGCTGGCCTTTTGCTCACATGTTCTTTCCTGCGTTA
TCCCCTGATTCTGTGGATAACCGTATTACCGCCATGCATTAGTTATTAATAGTAATCAATTACGGGGTCA
TTAGTTCATAGCCCATATATGGAGTTCCGCGTTACATAACTTACGGTAAATGGCCCGCCTGGCTGACCGC
CCAACGACCCCCGCCCATTGACGTCAATAATGACGTATGTTCCCATAGTAACGCCAATAGGGACTTTCCA
TTGACGTCAATGGGTGGAGTATTTACGGTAAACTGCCCACTTGGCAGTACATCAAGTGTATCATATGCCA
AGTACGCCCCCTATTGACGTCAATGACGGTAAATGGCCCGCCTGGCATTATGCCCAGTACATGACCTTAT
GGGACTTTCCTACTTGGCAGTACATCTACGTATTAGTCATCGCTATTACCATG
Features (pLannotate 1.2.2; 15 found; start..end, strand, type, name):
      1..204     +  promoter       CMV promoter: human cytomegalovirus (CMV) immediate early promoter
    249..966     +  CDS            mEYFP (fragment): enhanced YFP with monomerizing A206K mutation (Zacharias et al., 2002) mammalian codon-optimized
    966..1031    +  misc_feature   MCS: multiple cloning site
   1038..1526    +  CDS            POP5: POP5_HUMAN - Experimental evidence at protein level: Swiss-Prot protein existence level 1. Component of ribonuclease P, a protein complex that generates mature tRNA molecules by cleaving their 5'-ends (PubMed:11413139, PubMed:30454648). Also a component of the MRP ribonuclease complex, which cleaves pre-rRNA sequences (PubMed:28115465). From Homo sapiens (Human).
   1564..1648    +  CDS            large T antigen (fragment): large T antigen from SV40 (simian virus 40)
   1671..1792    +  polyA_signal   SV40 poly(A) signal: SV40 polyadenylation signal
   1826..2254    -  rep_origin     f1 ori (sequence partly withheld): f1 bacteriophage origin of replication; arrow indicates direction of (+) strand synthesis
   2281..2385    +  promoter       AmpR promoter: bla
   2387..2744    +  promoter       SV40 promoter: SV40 enhancer and early promoter
   2779..3573    +  CDS            NeoR/KanR: aminoglycoside phosphotransferase from Tn5; aph(3')-II (or nptII); confers resistance to neomycin, kanamycin, and G418 (Geneticin®)
   3594..3746    +  CDS            ble (fragment): BLE_KLEPN - Experimental evidence at protein level: Swiss-Prot protein existence level 1. Binding protein with a strong affinity to the bleomycin family of antibiotics. Binds to CL990; an antimitotic-antibiotic compound. From Klebsiella pneumoniae.
   3805..3852    +  polyA_signal   HSV TK poly(A) signal: herpes simplex virus thymidine kinase polyadenylation signal (Cole and Stacy, 1985)
   3943..3959    -  polyA_signal   bGH poly(A) signal (fragment): bovine growth hormone polyadenylation signal
   4181..4769    +  rep_origin     ori: high-copy-number ColE1/pMB1/pBR322/pUC origin of replication
   4944..5247    +  enhancer       CMV enhancer: human cytomegalovirus immediate early enhancer
