[The description below was written by a language model from this plasmid's Addgene catalogue record and pLannotate feature annotations shown in this document.]
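Description:
YFP-POP5-C1 is a mammalian expression plasmid built on the Clontech pEYFP-C1 backbone that produces human POP5 fused at its N terminus to yellow fluorescent protein. The complete construct is 5,247 bp, and the depositor's sequence and the repository's sequencing result give the same set of features, differing only in where the circular map is opened. Transcription is driven by the human cytomegalovirus immediate-early enhancer and promoter. The YFP coding region, which the annotation software matched as a fragment of the monomeric A206K form of EYFP, is followed by the multiple cloning site acting as a linker, then the POP5 open reading frame and an SV40 polyadenylation signal. The insert was introduced by restriction cloning, but the sites used are not recorded.

POP5 is a protein subunit of ribonuclease P, which trims the 5' ends of precursor tRNAs, and also of the RNase MRP complex that processes pre-rRNA. The fluorescent fusion allows the subunit to be expressed and visualised in transfected cells; the associated study concerned RNase P protein subunits and histone H3.3 nucleosome deposition.

Propagation in E. coli relies on a high-copy ColE1/pUC-type origin, and an f1 origin is also present for single-stranded DNA production. A single Tn5 aminoglycoside phosphotransferase gene serves both hosts: a bacterial bla-type promoter gives kanamycin resistance in bacteria, while the adjacent SV40 enhancer/early promoter and an HSV TK polyadenylation signal give G418 resistance for selecting stable mammalian lines. Short annotated fragments of SV40 large T antigen, ble and the bGH poly(A) signal appear to be backbone remnants or incidental matches rather than functional elements.
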