Addgene plasmid #134543: YFP-POP5-C1
Purpose: Expresses YFP-POP5 fusion protein
Depositing lab: Susan Janicki. Publication: RNase P protein subunit Rpp29 represses histone H3.3 nucleosome deposition. Newhart A, Powers SL, Shastrula PK, Sierra I, Joo LM, Hayden JE, Cohen AR, Janicki SM. Mol Biol Cell. 2016 Apr 1;27(7):1154-69. doi: 10.1091/mbc.E15-02-0099. Epub 2016 Feb 3. PubMed 26842893.
Backbone
  Vector backbone: pEYFP-C1
  Backbone manufacturer: Clontech
  Backbone size w/o insert (bp): 4700
  Vector type: Mammalian Expression
  Selectable markers: Neomycin (select with G418)
Growth in bacteria
  Bacterial resistance: Kanamycin, 50 μg/mL
  Growth temperature: 37°C
  Growth strain: DH5alpha
  Copy number: High Copy
Gene/Insert
  Gene/Insert name: POP5
  Species: H. sapiens (human)
  Entrez Gene: POP5 (a.k.a. HSPC004, RPP2, RPP20, hPop5)
  Promoter: CMV
  Tag / fusion protein: YFP (N terminal on backbone)
  Cloning method: Restriction Enzyme; 5′ cloning site unknown (unknown if destroyed); 3′ cloning site unknown (unknown if destroyed)
  Sequencing primers: 5′ EGFP-C; 3′ SV40pA-R
Resource information
  A portion of this plasmid was derived from a plasmid made by: Sidney Altman
Terms and licenses: Academic/Nonprofit Terms; Industry Terms: Not Available to Industry
How to cite: YFP-POP5-C1 was a gift from Susan Janicki (Addgene plasmid # 134543 ; http://n2t.net/addgene:134543 ; RRID:Addgene_134543)
